Addgene plasmid #90547: AURKB A4.4 gRNA
Purpose: 3rd generation lentiviral gRNA plasmid targeting human AURKB
Depositing lab: Iain Cheeseman. Depositing organization: Whitehead Institute for Biomedical Research. Publication: Large-Scale Analysis of CRISPR/Cas9 Cell-Cycle Knockouts Reveals the Diversity of p53-Dependent Responses to Cell-Cycle Defects. McKinley KL, Cheeseman IM. Dev Cell. 2017 Feb 27;40(4):405-420.e2. doi: 10.1016/j.devcel.2017.01.012. Epub 2017 Feb 16. PubMed 28216383.
Backbone
  Vector backbone: pLenti-sgRNA
  Backbone manufacturer: Eric Lander & David Sabatini labs (Addgene plasmid #71409)
  Backbone size w/o insert (bp): 9151
  Vector type: Lentiviral, CRISPR
  Selectable markers: Puromycin
Growth in bacteria
  Bacterial resistance: Ampicillin, 100 μg/mL
  Growth temperature: 37°C
  Growth strain: NEB Stable
  Copy number: Unknown
Gene/Insert
  Gene/Insert name: AURKB (Guide Designation A4.4) (alt name: pKMKO series)
  gRNA/shRNA sequence: CACCgCTTTGAGATTGGGCGTCCTC
  Species: H. sapiens (human)
  Promoter: U6
  Cloning method: Restriction Enzyme; 5′ cloning site BsmBI (destroyed during cloning); 3′ cloning site BsmBI (destroyed during cloning)
  Sequencing primers: 5′ hU6-F (5'-GAGGGCCTATTTCCCATGATT-3'); 3′ EF1a-R (5'-CACGGCGACTACTGCACTTA-3')
Terms and licenses: Academic/Nonprofit Terms; Industry Terms: Not Available to Industry
Depositor comments: Please note that gRNA target sequence listed is not strictly the 20nt spacer sequence, but also contains the 5' BsmBI overhang. For more information about knockout human cell lines generated using this plasmid, please see http://cellcycleknockouts.wi.mit.edu/ .
How to cite: AURKB A4.4 gRNA was a gift from Iain Cheeseman (Addgene plasmid # 90547 ; http://n2t.net/addgene:90547 ; RRID:Addgene_90547)
