[The description below was written by a language model from this plasmid's Addgene catalogue record and pLannotate feature annotations shown in this document.]
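Description:
AURKB A4.4 gRNA is a third-generation lentiviral CRISPR guide plasmid built on the pLenti-sgRNA backbone and designed to express a single guide RNA against human AURKB (Aurora kinase B). It is propagated in E. coli through a high-copy ColE1/pUC-type origin with ampicillin selection from the β-lactamase gene. An f1 origin, an SV40 origin and remnants of lac/lacZα cloning-vector sequence are also annotated in the backbone. The catalogue lists the empty backbone as 9,151 bp, whereas the sequenced construct is 7,302 nt. This would be consistent with loss of a stuffer fragment when the guide was inserted, but the record does not explain the difference.

The viral cassette has the usual third-generation layout. An RSV promoter drives a truncated HIV-1 5' LTR, making genomic RNA production Tat-independent. It is followed by the Ψ packaging signal with a gag fragment, the Rev response element for nuclear export, a cPPT/CTS element and a self-inactivating ΔU3 3' LTR, with an SV40 polyadenylation signal downstream. Inside the provirus, a human U6 RNA polymerase III promoter transcribes the AURKB-targeting spacer fused to an S. pyogenes Cas9 guide scaffold. The spacer was cloned between BsmBI sites that were destroyed in the process. Downstream, an EF-1α core promoter drives puromycin N-acetyltransferase for selection of transduced mammalian cells, and a WPRE enhances expression of that transcript.

No Cas9 is encoded, so the nuclease must be supplied separately, for example by a Cas9-expressing cell line. The plasmid belongs to a guide series used to generate knockouts of cell-cycle genes in human cells and to study the resulting phenotypes, including p53-dependent responses to cell-cycle defects.
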