Features (pLannotate 1.2.2; 28 found; start..end, strand, type, name):
      1..26      +  rep_origin     RSF ori (fragment): Plasmids containing the RSF 1030 origin of replication can be propagated in E. coli cells that contain additional plasmids with compatible origins.
     28..120     +  CDS            lacI (fragment): lac repressor; lacI; The lac repressor binds to the lac operator to inhibit transcription in E. coli. This inhibition can be relieved by adding lactose or isopropyl-β-D-thiogalactopyranoside (IPTG).
    133..154     +  protein_bind   CAP binding site: CAP binding activates transcription in the presence of cAMP. E. coli catabolite activator protein
    169..199     +  promoter       lac promoter: promoter for the E. coli lac operon
    207..223     +  protein_bind   lac operator: The lac repressor binds to the lac operator to inhibit transcription in E. coli. This inhibition can be relieved by adding lactose or isopropyl-β-D-thiogalactopyranoside (IPTG). lac repressor encoded by lacI
    268..286     +  promoter       T3 promoter: promoter for bacteriophage T3 RNA polymerase
    314..540     +  promoter       RSV promoter: Rous sarcoma virus enhancer/promoter
    541..721     +  LTR            5' LTR (truncated): truncated 5' long terminal repeat (LTR) from HIV-1
    768..893     +  misc_feature   HIV-1 Ψ: packaging signal of human immunodeficiency virus type 1
    877..1240    +  CDS            HIV-1 gag (fragment): gag protein from human immunodeficiency virus 1; gag
   1386..1619    +  misc_feature   RRE: The Rev response element (RRE) of HIV-1 allows for Rev-dependent mRNA export from the nucleus to the cytoplasm.
   1996..2022    +  CDS            Rev (fragment): human immunodeficiency virus 1 (HIV-1) Rev protein; rev; enhances nuclear export of unspliced and incompletely spliced viral mRNAs
   2026..2266    +  promoter       U6 promoter: RNA polymerase III promoter for human U6 snRNA
   2314..2381    +  misc_RNA       tracrRNA (fragment): trans-activating CRISPR RNA for the Streptococcus pyogenes CRISPR/Cas9 system
   2430..2547    +  misc_feature   cPPT/CTS: central polypurine tract and central termination sequence of HIV-1
   2616..2827    +  promoter       EF-1α core promoter: core promoter for human elongation factor EF-1α
   2853..3452    +  CDS            PuroR (fragment): puromycin N-acetyltransferase; pac from Streptomyces; confers resistance to puromycin
   3468..4056    +  misc_feature   WPRE: woodchuck hepatitis virus posttranscriptional regulatory element
   4107..4126    +  misc_feature   cPPT/CTS (fragment): central polypurine tract and central termination sequence of HIV-1
   4128..4361    +  LTR            3' LTR (ΔU3): self-inactivating 3' long terminal repeat (LTR) from HIV-1
   4439..4560    +  polyA_signal   SV40 poly(A) signal: SV40 polyadenylation signal
   4600..4735    +  rep_origin     SV40 ori: SV40 origin of replication
   4756..4774    -  promoter       T7 promoter: promoter for bacteriophage T7 RNA polymerase
   4782..4937    +  CDS            lacZα (fragment): LacZα fragment of β-galactosidase; lacZ fragment
   4942..5370    +  rep_origin     f1 ori (sequence partly withheld): f1 bacteriophage origin of replication; arrow indicates direction of (+) strand synthesis
   5423..5527    +  promoter       AmpR promoter: bla
   5528..6388    +  CDS            AmpR: β-lactamase; bla; confers resistance to ampicillin, carbenicillin, and related antibiotics
   6559..7147    +  rep_origin     ori: high-copy-number ColE1/pMB1/pBR322/pUC origin of replication
>Addgene plasmid #90547 | AURKB A4.4 gRNA | addgene full sequence | sequence record 183492 | Addgene NGS Result
CGAGTCAGTGAGCGAGGAAGCGGAAGAGCGCCCAATACGCAAACCGCCTCTCCCCGCGCGTTGGCCGATT
CATTAATGCAGCTGGCACGACAGGTTTCCCGACTGGAAAGCGGGCAGTGAGCGCAACGCAATTAATGTGA
GTTAGCTCACTCATTAGGCACCCCAGGCTTTACACTTTATGCTTCCGGCTCGTATGTTGTGTGGAATTGT
GAGCGGATAACAATTTCACACAGGAAACAGCTATGACCATGATTACGCCAAGCGCGCAATTAACCCTCAC
TAAAGGGAACAAAAGCTGGAGCTGCAAGCTTAATGTAGTCTTATGCAATACTCTTGTAGTCTTGCAACAT
GGTAACGATGAGTTAGCAACATGCCTTACAAGGAGAGAAAAAGCACCGTGCATGCCGATTGGTGGAAGTA
AGGTGGTACGATCGTGCCTTATTAGGAAGGCAACAGACGGGTCTGACATGGATTGGACGAACCACTGAAT
TGCCGCATTGCAGAGATATTGTATTTAAGTGCCTAGCTCGATACATAAACGGGTCTCTCTGGTTAGACCA
GATCTGAGCCTGGGAGCTCTCTGGCTAACTAGGGAACCCACTGCTTAAGCCTCAATAAAGCTTGCCTTGA
GTGCTTCAAGTAGTGTGTGCCCGTCTGTTGTGTGACTCTGGTAACTAGAGATCCCTCAGACCCTTTTAGT
CAGTGTGGAAAATCTCTAGCAGTGGCGCCCGAACAGGGACTTGAAAGCGAAAGGGAAACCAGAGGAGCTC
TCTCGACGCAGGACTCGGCTTGCTGAAGCGCGCACGGCAAGAGGCGAGGGGCGGCGACTGGTGAGTACGC
CAAAAATTTTGACTAGCGGAGGCTAGAAGGAGAGAGATGGGTGCGAGAGCGTCAGTATTAAGCGGGGGAG
AATTAGATCGCGATGGGAAAAAATTCGGTTAAGGCCAGGGGGAAAGAAAAAATATAAATTAAAACATATA
GTATGGGCAAGCAGGGAGCTAGAACGATTCGCAGTTAATCCTGGCCTGTTAGAAACATCAGAAGGCTGTA
GACAAATACTGGGACAGCTACAACCATCCCTTCAGACAGGATCAGAAGAACTTAGATCATTATATAATAC
AGTAGCAACCCTCTATTGTGTGCATCAAAGGATAGAGATAAAAGACACCAAGGAAGCTTTAGACAAGATA
GAGGAAGAGCAAAACAAAAGTAAGACCACCGCACAGCAAGCGGCCGCTGATCTTCAGACCTGGAGGAGGA
GATATGAGGGACAATTGGAGAAGTGAATTATATAAATATAAAGTAGTAAAAATTGAACCATTAGGAGTAG
CACCCACCAAGGCAAAGAGAAGAGTGGTGCAGAGAGAAAAAAGAGCAGTGGGAATAGGAGCTTTGTTCCT
TGGGTTCTTGGGAGCAGCAGGAAGCACTATGGGCGCAGCGTCAATGACGCTGACGGTACAGGCCAGACAA
TTATTGTCTGGTATAGTGCAGCAGCAGAACAATTTGCTGAGGGCTATTGAGGCGCAACAGCATCTGTTGC
AACTCACAGTCTGGGGCATCAAGCAGCTCCAGGCAAGAATCCTGGCTGTGGAAAGATACCTAAAGGATCA
ACAGCTCCTGGGGATTTGGGGTTGCTCTGGAAAACTCATTTGCACCACTGCTGTGCCTTGGAATGCTAGT
TGGAGTAATAAATCTCTGGAACAGATTTGGAATCACACGACCTGGATGGAGTGGGACAGAGAAATTAACA
ATTACACAAGCTTAATACACTCCTTAATTGAAGAATCGCAAAACCAGCAAGAAAAGAATGAACAAGAATT
ATTGGAATTAGATAAATGGGCAAGTTTGTGGAATTGGTTTAACATAACAAATTGGCTGTGGTATATAAAA
TTATTCATAATGATAGTAGGAGGCTTGGTAGGTTTAAGAATAGTTTTTGCTGTACTTTCTATAGTGAATA
GAGTTAGGCAGGGATATTCACCATTATCGTTTCAGACCCACCTCCCAACCCCGAGGGGACCCAGAGAGGG
CCTATTTCCCATGATTCCTTCATATTTGCATATACGATACAAGGCTGTTAGAGAGATAATTAGAATTAAT
TTGACTGTAAACACAAAGATATTAGTACAAAATACGTGACGTAGAAAGTAATAATTTCTTGGGTAGTTTG
CAGTTTTAAAATTATGTTTTAAAATGGACTATCATATGCTTACCGTAACTTGAAAGTATTTCGATTTCTT
GGCTTTATATATCTTGTGGAAAGGACGAAACACCGCTTTGAGATTGGGCGTCCTCGTTTAAGAGCTATGC
TGGAAACAGCATAGCAAGTTTAAATAAGGCTAGTCCGTTATCAACTTGAAAAAGTGGCACCGAGTCGGTG
CTTTTTTTGAATTCTAGATCTTGAGACAAATGGCAGTATTCATCCACAATTTTAAAAGAAAAGGGGGGAT
TGGGGGGTACAGTGCAGGGGAAAGAATAGTAGACATAATAGCAACAGACATACAAACTAAAGAATTACAA
AAACAAATTACAAAAATTCAAAATTTTCGGGTTTATTACAGGGACAGCAGAGATCCACTTTGGCGCCGGC
TCGAGTGGCTCCGGTGCCCGTCAGTGGGCAGAGCGCACATCGCCCACAGTCCCCGAGAAGTTGGGGGGAG
GGGTCGGCAATTGAACCGGTGCCTAGAGAAGGTGGCGCGGGGTAAACTGGGAAAGTGATGTCGTGTACTG
GCTCCGCCTTTTTCCCGAGGGTGGGGGAGAACCGTATATAAGTGCAGTAGTCGCCGTGAACGTTCTTTTT
CGCAACGGGTTTGCCGCCAGAACACAGGTGTCGTGACGCGGGATCCGCCACCATGACCGAGTACAAGCCC
ACGGTGCGCCTCGCCACCCGCGACGACGTCCCCAGGGCCGTACGCACCCTCGCCGCCGCGTTCGCCGACT
ACCCCGCCACGCGCCACACCGTCGATCCGGACCGCCACATCGAGCGGGTCACCGAGCTGCAAGAACTCTT
CCTCACGCGCGTCGGGCTCGACATCGGCAAGGTGTGGGTCGCGGACGACGGCGCCGCGGTGGCGGTCTGG
ACCACGCCGGAGAGCGTCGAAGCGGGGGCGGTGTTCGCCGAGATCGGCCCGCGCATGGCCGAGTTGAGCG
GTTCCCGGCTGGCCGCGCAGCAACAGATGGAAGGCCTCCTGGCGCCGCACCGGCCCAAGGAGCCCGCGTG
GTTCCTGGCCACCGTCGGAGTCTCGCCCGACCACCAGGGCAAGGGTCTGGGCAGCGCCGTCGTGCTCCCC
GGAGTGGAGGCGGCCGAGCGCGCCGGGGTGCCCGCCTTCCTGGAGACCTCCGCGCCCCGCAACCTCCCCT
TCTACGAGCGGCTCGGCTTCACCGTCACCGCCGACGTCGAGGTGCCCGAAGGACCGCGCACCTGGTGCAT
GACCCGCAAGCCCGGTGCCTGAACGCGTTAAGTCGACAATCAACCTCTGGATTACAAAATTTGTGAAAGA
TTGACTGGTATTCTTAACTATGTTGCTCCTTTTACGCTATGTGGATACGCTGCTTTAATGCCTTTGTATC
ATGCTATTGCTTCCCGTATGGCTTTCATTTTCTCCTCCTTGTATAAATCCTGGTTGCTGTCTCTTTATGA
GGAGTTGTGGCCCGTTGTCAGGCAACGTGGCGTGGTGTGCACTGTGTTTGCTGACGCAACCCCCACTGGT
TGGGGCATTGCCACCACCTGTCAGCTCCTTTCCGGGACTTTCGCTTTCCCCCTCCCTATTGCCACGGCGG
AACTCATCGCCGCCTGCCTTGCCCGCTGCTGGACAGGGGCTCGGCTGTTGGGCACTGACAATTCCGTGGT
GTTGTCGGGGAAATCATCGTCCTTTCCTTGGCTGCTCGCCTGTGTTGCCACCTGGATTCTGCGCGGGACG
TCCTTCTGCTACGTCCCTTCGGCCCTCAATCCAGCGGACCTTCCTTCCCGCGGCCTGCTGCCGGCTCTGC
GGCCTCTTCCGCGTCTTCGCCTTCGCCCTCAGACGAGTCGGATCTCCCTTTGGGCCGCCTCCCCGCGTCG
ACTTTAAGACCAATGACTTACAAGGCAGCTGTAGATCTTAGCCACTTTTTAAAAGAAAAGGGGGGACTGG
AAGGGCTAATTCACTCCCAACGAAGACAAGATCTGCTTTTTGCTTGTACTGGGTCTCTCTGGTTAGACCA
GATCTGAGCCTGGGAGCTCTCTGGCTAACTAGGGAACCCACTGCTTAAGCCTCAATAAAGCTTGCCTTGA
GTGCTTCAAGTAGTGTGTGCCCGTCTGTTGTGTGACTCTGGTAACTAGAGATCCCTCAGACCCTTTTAGT
CAGTGTGGAAAATCTCTAGCAGTACGTATAGTAGTTCATGTCATCTTATTATTCAGTATTTATAACTTGC
AAAGAAATGAATATCAGAGAGTGAGAGGAACTTGTTTATTGCAGCTTATAATGGTTACAAATAAAGCAAT
AGCATCACAAATTTCACAAATAAAGCATTTTTTTCACTGCATTCTAGTTGTGGTTTGTCCAAACTCATCA
ATGTATCTTATCATGTCTGGCTCTAGCTATCCCGCCCCTAACTCCGCCCATCCCGCCCCTAACTCCGCCC
AGTTCCGCCCATTCTCCGCCCCATGGCTGACTAATTTTTTTTATTTATGCAGAGGCCGAGGCCGCCTCGG
CCTCTGAGCTATTCCAGAAGTAGTGAGGAGGCTTTTTTGGAGGCCTAGGGACGTACCCAATTCGCCCTAT
AGTGAGTCGTATTACGCGCGCTCACTGGCCGTCGTTTTACAACGTCGTGACTGGGAAAACCCTGGCGTTA
CCCAACTTAATCGCCTTGCAGCACATCCCCCTTTCGCCAGCTGGCGTAATAGCGAAGAGGCCCGCACCGA
TCGCCCTTCCCAACAGTTGCGCAGCCTGAATGGCGAATGGG
[124 nt withheld, positions 4942-5065]
C
[91 nt withheld, positions 5067-5157]
A
[49 nt withheld, positions 5159-5207]
CCTTTGACGTTGGAGTCCACGTTCTTT
[37 nt withheld, positions 5235-5271]
ACCCTATCTCGGTCTATTCTTTTGATTTATAAGGGATTTTGCCGATTTCGGCCTATTGGTTAAAAAATGA
GCTGATTTAACAAAAATTTAACGCGAATTTTAACAAAATATTAACGCTTACAATTTAGGTGGCACTTTTC
GGGGAAATGTGCGCGGAACCCCTATTTGTTTATTTTTCTAAATACATTCAAATATGTATCCGCTCATGAG
ACAATAACCCTGATAAATGCTTCAATAATATTGAAAAAGGAAGAGTATGAGTATTCAACATTTCCGTGTC
GCCCTTATTCCCTTTTTTGCGGCATTTTGCCTTCCTGTTTTTGCTCACCCAGAAACGCTGGTGAAAGTAA
AAGATGCTGAAGATCAGTTGGGTGCACGAGTGGGTTACATCGAACTGGATCTCAACAGCGGTAAGATCCT
TGAGAGTTTTCGCCCCGAAGAACGTTTTCCAATGATGAGCACTTTTAAAGTTCTGCTATGTGGCGCGGTA
TTATCCCGTATTGACGCCGGGCAAGAGCAACTCGGTCGCCGCATACACTATTCTCAGAATGACTTGGTTG
AGTACTCACCAGTCACAGAAAAGCATCTTACGGATGGCATGACAGTAAGAGAATTATGCAGTGCTGCCAT
AACCATGAGTGATAACACTGCGGCCAACTTACTTCTGACAACGATCGGAGGACCGAAGGAGCTAACCGCT
TTTTTGCACAACATGGGGGATCATGTAACTCGCCTTGATCGTTGGGAACCGGAGCTGAATGAAGCCATAC
CAAACGACGAGCGTGACACCACGATGCCTGTAGCAATGGCAACAACGTTGCGCAAACTATTAACTGGCGA
ACTACTTACTCTAGCTTCCCGGCAACAATTAATAGACTGGATGGAGGCGGATAAAGTTGCAGGACCACTT
CTGCGCTCGGCCCTTCCGGCTGGCTGGTTTATTGCTGATAAATCTGGAGCCGGTGAGCGTGGGTCTCGCG
GTATCATTGCAGCACTGGGGCCAGATGGTAAGCCCTCCCGTATCGTAGTTATCTACACGACGGGGAGTCA
GGCAACTATGGATGAACGAAATAGACAGATCGCTGAGATAGGTGCCTCACTGATTAAGCATTGGTAACTG
TCAGACCAAGTTTACTCATATATACTTTAGATTGATTTAAAACTTCATTTTTAATTTAAAAGGATCTAGG
TGAAGATCCTTTTTGATAATCTCATGACCAAAATCCCTTAACGTGAGTTTTCGTTCCACTGAGCGTCAGA
CCCCGTAGAAAAGATCAAAGGATCTTCTTGAGATCCTTTTTTTCTGCGCGTAATCTGCTGCTTGCAAACA
AAAAAACCACCGCTACCAGCGGTGGTTTGTTTGCCGGATCAAGAGCTACCAACTCTTTTTCCGAAGGTAA
CTGGCTTCAGCAGAGCGCAGATACCAAATACTGTTCTTCTAGTGTAGCCGTAGTTAGGCCACCACTTCAA
GAACTCTGTAGCACCGCCTACATACCTCGCTCTGCTAATCCTGTTACCAGTGGCTGCTGCCAGTGGCGAT
AAGTCGTGTCTTACCGGGTTGGACTCAAGACGATAGTTACCGGATAAGGCGCAGCGGTCGGGCTGAACGG
GGGGTTCGTGCACACAGCCCAGCTTGGAGCGAACGACCTACACCGAACTGAGATACCTACAGCGTGAGCT
ATGAGAAAGCGCCACGCTTCCCGAAGGGAGAAAGGCGGACAGGTATCCGGTAAGCGGCAGGGTCGGAACA
GGAGAGCGCACGAGGGAGCTTCCAGGGGGAAACGCCTGGTATCTTTATAGTCCTGTCGGGTTTCGCCACC
TCTGACTTGAGCGTCGATTTTTGTGATGCTCGTCAGGGGGGCGGAGCCTATGGAAAAACGCCAGCAACGC
GGCCTTTTTACGGTTCCTGGCCTTTTGCTGGCCTTTTGCTCACATGTTCTTTCCTGCGTTATCCCCTGAT
TCTGTGGATAACCGTATTACCGCCTTTGAGTGAGCTGATACCGCTCGCCGCAGCCGAACGACCGAGCGCA
G
